>Addgene plasmid #63913 | pYC16 | depositor full sequence | sequence record 106674 | pYC16 sequence 6418 bps
GACGAAAGGGCCTCGTGATACGCCTATTTTTATAGGTTAATGTCATGATAATAATGGTTTCTTAGCAGGT
TAGACTAACATGCAAAAAGTTTATATTCATTTTTGTAGTTATTCTTGTTTTCATTAGGATGATTACACAC
TGTGGATGTGGATTAATCGATCATTGTTAATTTAGTGTAGCTACTACCATTTCAAACAAAACGTAAATTC
TTGCAGTCGTACTGGATCTGTGAATCTATTAGTATATATGAATTAAAGTAGCTTGTACATATTATTCTGT
TGAATCATATCGCAGAGCATTGGTTGAAATCCAAAATATAAAAATGTAATATCACAAAAAATAATACTAA
TTCTAACATTAATGGGTCAGATTTTTAGTGAATACTTAAATTTATAATATCGTCTATTTAAGCTAGCAAA
TGGAACAACATTTAAAGTAAGAACATCATATCTACATGAAAATGTATATTTCAATCTGACTAATAACGCA
GAGCACATCTTTCAGTGATGTCTGTCACATGATCAAAAAGAATTGTATTTAAATAATTCATAATAAAAGC
TTAAAAAATTACAATAATGAAAATAAAGTAAATAATGACATGGGTAAGAGTTCCGAAATAGAATCTTAGT
GTACAAAACAAAAATTGCATCATTAGAGATCCCCACATTCAAATATGTATCCGCTCATGAGACAATAACC
CTGATAAATGCTTCAATAATATTGAAAAAGGAAGAGTATGAGTATTCAACATTTCCGTGTCGCCCTTATT
CCCTTTTTTGCGGCATTTTGCCTTCCTGTTTTTGCTCACCCAGAAACGCTGGTGAAAGTAAAAGATGCTG
AAGATCAGTTGGGTGCACGAGTGGGTTACATCGAACTGGATCTCAACAGCGGTAAGATCCTTGAGAGTTT
TCGCCCCGAAGAACGTTTTCCAATGATGAGCACTTTTAAAGTTCTGCTATGTGGCGCGGTATTATCCCGT
ATTGACGCCGGGCAAGAGCAACTCGGTCGCCGCATACACTATTCTCAGAATGACTTGGTTGAGTACTCAC
CAGTCACAGAAAAGCATCTTACGGATGGCATGACAGTAAGAGAATTATGCAGTGCTGCCATAACCATGAG
TGATAACACTGCGGCCAACTTACTTCTGACAACGATCGGAGGACCGAAGGAGCTAACCGCTTTTTTGCAC
AACATGGGGGATCATGTAACTCGCCTTGATCGTTGGGAACCGGAGCTGAATGAAGCCATACCAAACGACG
AGCGTGACACCACGATGCCTGTAGCAATGGCAACAACGTTGCGCAAACTATTAACTGGCGAACTACTTAC
TCTAGCTTCCCGGCAACAATTAATAGACTGGATGGAGGCGGATAAAGTTGCAGGACCACTTCTGCGCTCG
GCCCTTCCGGCTGGCTGGTTTATTGCTGATAAATCTGGAGCCGGTGAGCGTGGGTCTCGCGGTATCATTG
CAGCACTGGGGCCAGATGGTAAGCCCTCCCGTATCGTAGTTATCTACACGACGGGGAGTCAGGCAACTAT
GGATGAACGAAATAGACAGATCGCTGAGATAGGTGCCTCACTGATTAAGCATTGGTAACTGTCAGACCAA
GTTTACTCATATATACTTTAGATTGATTTAAAACTTCATTTTTAATTTAAAAGGATCTAGGTGAAGATCC
TTTTTGATAATCTCATGACCAAAATCCCTTAACGTGAGTTTTCGTTCCACTGAGCGTCAGACCCCGTAGA
AAAGATCAAAGGATCTTCTTGAGATCCTTTTTTTCTGCGCGTAATCTGCTGCTTGCAAACAAAAAAACCA
CCGCTACCAGCGGTGGTTTGTTTGCCGGATCAAGAGCTACCAACTCTTTTTCCGAAGGTAACTGGCTTCA
GCAGAGCGCAGATACCAAATACTGTCCTTCTAGTGTAGCCGTAGTTAGGCCACCACTTCAAGAACTCTGT
AGCACCGCCTACATACCTCGCTCTGCTAATCCTGTTACCAGTGGCTGCTGCCAGTGGCGATAAGTCGTGT
CTTACCGGGTTGGACTCAAGACGATAGTTACCGGATAAGGCGCAGCGGTCGGGCTGAACGGGGGGTTCGT
GCACACAGCCCAGCTTGGAGCGAACGACCTACACCGAACTGAGATACCTACAGCGTGAGCTATGAGAAAG
CGCCACGCTTCCCGAAGGGAGAAAGGCGGACAGGTATCCGGTAAGCGGCAGGGTCGGAACAGGAGAGCGC
ACGAGGGAGCTTCCAGGGGGAAACGCCTGGTATCTTTATAGTCCTGTCGGGTTTCGCCACCTCTGACTTG
AGCGTCGATTTTTGTGATGCTCGTCAGGGGGGCGGAGCCTATGGAAAAACGCCAGCAACGCGGCCTTTTT
ACGGTTCCTGGCCTTTTGCTGGCCTTTTGCTCACATGTTCTTTCCTGCGTTATCCCCTGATTCTGTGGAT
AACCGTATTACCGCCTTTGAGTGAGCTGATACCGCTCGCCGCAGCCGAACGACCGAGCGCAGCGAGTCAG
TGAGCGAGGAAGCGGAAGAGCGCCCAATACGCAAACCGCCTCTCCCCGCGCGTTGGCCGATTCATTAATG
CAGCTGGCACGACAGGTTTCCCGACTGGAAAGCGGGCAGTGAGCGCAACGCAATTAATGTGAGTTACCTC
ACTCATTAGGCACCCCAGGCTTTACACTTTATGCTTCCGGCTCCTATGTTGTGTGGAATTGTGAGCGGAT
AACAATTTCACACAGGAAACAGCTATGACCATGATTACGCCAAGCGCGCAATTAACCCTCACTAAAGGGA
ACAAAAGCTGGAGCTCATAGCTTCAAAATGTTTCTACTCCTTTTTTACTCTTCCAGATTTTCTCGGACTC
CGCGCATCGCCGTACCACTTCAAAACACCCAAGCACAGCATACTAAATTTCCCCTCTTTCTTCCTCTAGG
GTGTCGTTAATTACCCGTACTAAAGGTTTGGAAAAGAAAAAAGAGACCGCCTCGTTTCTTTTTCTTCGTC
GAAAAAGGCAATAAAAATTTTTATCACGTTTCTTTTTCTTGAAAATTTTTTTTTTGATTTTTTTCTCTTT
CGATGACCTCCCATTGATATTTAAGTTAATAAACGGTCTTCAATTTCTCAAGTTTCAGTTTCATTTTTCT
TGTTCTATTACAACTTTTTTTACTTCTTGCTCATTAGAAAGAAAGCATAGCAATCTAATCTAAGTTTTCT
AGAACTAGTGGATCCTAATGAGTAAAGGAGAAGAACTTTTCACTGGAGTTGTCCCAATTCTTGTTGAATT
AGATGGTGATGTTAATGGGCACAAATTTTCTGTCAGTGGAGAGGGTGAAGGTGATGCAACATACGGAAAA
CTTACCCTTAAATTTATTTGCACTACTGGAAAACTACCTGTTCCATGGCCAACACTTGTCACTACTTTGA
CTTGGGGTGTTCAATGCTTTGCTAGATACCCAGATCATATGAAACAGCATGACTTTTTCAAGAGTGCCAT
GCCCGAAGGTTATGTACAGGAAAGAACTATATTTTTCAAAGATGACGGGAACTACAAGACACGTGCTGAA
GTCAAGTTTGAAGGTGATACCCTTGTTAATAGAATCGAGTTAAAAGGTATTGATTTTAAAGAAGATGGAA
ACATTCTTGGACACAAATTGGAATACAACGCTATTTCAGATAATGTATACATCACTGCAGACAAACAAAA
GAATGGAATCAAAGCTAATTTCAAAATTAGACACAACATTGAAGATGGAAGCGTTCAACTAGCAGACCAT
TATCAACAAAATACTCCAATTGGCGATGGCCCTGTCCTTTTACCAGACAACCATTACCTGTCCACACAAT
CTGCCCTTTCGAAAGATCCCAACGAAAAGAGAGACCACATGGTCCTTCTTGAGTTTGTAACAGCTGCTGG
GATTACACTAGGCATGGATGAACTATACAAATAGAGATCCCCCGGGCTGCAGGAATTCGATATCAAGCTT
ATCGATACCGTCGACCTCGAGAACACAACCCACAGCTACCACCATCAACAATATTTATATATATAACGTA
CACATAGAAATCACACAAACAGAGTATTTATTCTTAACTACATGAACTACCATCAGACCGTCTGGGCCAC
TATATAATGTGCCATTCATAAACGTGATCACTTTACGTAGCAGGCAACCCCAGGTGAAAATTTTTCAGCG
AGCTGCCAGATTGTCAGGTGAAAAACTGAAAAAAACTTCTGGGCGATGAGCTTGTGGCGGGAAATTAAGT
ATATAAAGCAGTTAGTTTCTTCTGCTTCTTGTGGTTCTGGGTATTCTTGTAATATTTGGAAGAATAGAAA
ATCAAGACTACTGCCTTTCTTTTCATATTATAGAGGAAGAAATACGCACGAACACGATATAGAGGTAAAG
GTACCCAATTCGCCCTATAGTGAGTCGTATTACGCGCGCTCACTGGCCGTCGTTTTACAACGTCGTGACT
GGGAAAACCCTGGCGTTACCCAACTTAATCGCCTTGCAGCACATCCCCCTTTCGCCAGCTGGCGTAATAG
CGAAGAGGCCCGCACCGATCGCCCTTCCCAACAGTTGCGCAGCCTGAATGGCGAATGGCGCG
[124 nt withheld, positions 4613-4736]
C
[91 nt withheld, positions 4738-4828]
A
[49 nt withheld, positions 4830-4878]
CCTTTGACGTTGGAGTCCACGTTCTTT
[37 nt withheld, positions 4906-4942]
ACCCTATCTCGGTCTATTCTTTTGATTTATAAGGGATTTTGCCGATTTCGGCCTATTGGTTAAAAAATGA
GCTGATTTAACAAAAATTTAACGCGAATTTTAACAAAATATTAACGTTTACAATTTCCTGATGCGGTATT
TTCTCCTTACGCATCTGTGCGGTATTTCACACCGCATAGGGTAATAACTGATATAATTAAATTGAAGCTC
TAATTTGTGAGTTTAGTATACATGCATTTACTTATAATACAGTTTTTTAGTTTTGCTGGCCGCATCTTCT
CAAATATGCTTCCCAGCCTGCTTTTCTGTAACGTTCACCCTCTACCTTAGCATCCCTTCCCTTTGCAAAT
AGTCCTCTTCCAACAATAATAATGTCAGATCCTGTAGAGACCACATCATCCACGGTTCTATACTGTTGAC
CCAATGCGTCTCCCTTGTCATCTAAACCCACACCGGGTGTCATAATCAACCAATCGTAACCTTCATCTCT
TCCACCCATGTCTCTTTGAGCAATAAAGCCGATAACAAAATCTTTGTCGCTCTTCGCAATGTCAACAGTA
CCCTTAGTATATTCTCCAGTAGATAGGGAGCCCTTGCATGACAATTCTGCTAACATCAAAAGGCCTCTAG
GTTCCTTTGTTACTTCTTCTGCCGCCTGCTTCAAACCGCTAACAATACCTGGGCCCACCACACCGTGTGC
ATTCGTAATGTCTGCCCATTCTGCTATTCTGTATACACCCGCAGAGTACTGCAATTTGACTGTATTACCA
ATGTCAGCAAATTTTCTGTCTTCGAAGAGTAAAAAATTGTACTTGGCGGATAATGCCTTTAGCGGCTTAA
CTGTGCCCTCCATGGAAAAATCAGTCAAGATATCCACATGTGTTTTTAGTAAACAAATTTTGGGACCTAA
TGCTTCAACTAACTCCAGTAATTCCTTGGTGGTACGAACATCCAATGAAGCACACAAGTTTGTTTGCTTT
TCGTGCATGATATTAAATAGCTTGGCAGCAACAGGACTAGGATGAGTAGCAGCACGTTCCTTATATGTAG
CTTTCGACATGATTTATCTTCGTTTCCTGCAGGTTTTTGTTCTGTGCAGTTGGGTTAAGAATACTGGGCA
ATTTCATGTTTCTTCAACACTACATATGCGTATATATACCAATCTAAGTCTGTGCTCCTTCCTTCGTTCT
TCCTTCTGTTCGGAGATTACCGAATCAAAAAAATTTCAAAGAAACCGAAATCAAAAAAAAGAATAAAAAA
AAAATGATGAATTGAATTGAAAAGCTGTGGTATGGTGCACTCTCAGTACAATCTGCTCTGATGCCGCATA
GTTAAGCCAGCCCCGACACCCGCCAACACCCGCTGACGCGCCCTGACGGGCTTGTCTGCTCCCGGCATCC
GCTTACAGACAAGCTGTGACCGTCTCCGGGAGGTGCATGTGTCAGAGGTTTTCACCGTCATCACCGAAAC
GCGCGA
Features (pLannotate 1.2.2; 20 found; start..end, strand, type, name):
    666..737     +  promoter       AmpR promoter: bla
    738..1598    +  CDS            AmpR: β-lactamase; bla; confers resistance to ampicillin, carbenicillin, and related antibiotics
   1769..2357    +  rep_origin     ori: high-copy-number ColE1/pMB1/pBR322/pUC origin of replication
   2540..2632    +  CDS            lacI (fragment): lac repressor; lacI; The lac repressor binds to the lac operator to inhibit transcription in E. coli. This inhibition can be relieved by adding lactose or isopropyl-β-D-thiogalactopyranoside (IPTG).
   2645..2666    +  protein_bind   CAP binding site: CAP binding activates transcription in the presence of cAMP. E. coli catabolite activator protein
   2681..2711    +  promoter       lac promoter: promoter for the E. coli lac operon
   2719..2735    +  protein_bind   lac operator: The lac repressor binds to the lac operator to inhibit transcription in E. coli. This inhibition can be relieved by adding lactose or isopropyl-β-D-thiogalactopyranoside (IPTG). lac repressor encoded by lacI
   2780..2798    +  promoter       T3 promoter: promoter for bacteriophage T3 RNA polymerase
   2816..3214    +  promoter       TEF1 promoter: S. cerevisiae TEF1; promoter for EF-1α
   3218..3235    +  misc_feature   MCS (fragment): pBluescript multiple cloning site
   3235..3951    +  CDS            Cerulean: Cerulean is a basic (constitutively fluorescent) cyan fluorescent protein published in 2004, derived from Aequorea victoria. It has low acid sensitivity.
   3956..4011    +  misc_feature   MCS (fragment): pBluescript multiple cloning site
   4424..4442    -  promoter       T7 promoter: promoter for bacteriophage T7 RNA polymerase
   4450..4605    +  CDS            lacZα (fragment): LacZα fragment of β-galactosidase; lacZ fragment
   4613..5068    +  rep_origin     f1 ori (sequence partly withheld): f1 bacteriophage origin of replication; arrow indicates direction of (+) strand synthesis
   5069..5120    -  misc_feature   bom (fragment): basis of mobility region from pBR322
   5199..6002    -  CDS            URA3: orotidine-5'-phosphate decarboxylase, required for uracil biosynthesis; S. cerevisiae URA3; yeast auxotrophic marker, counterselectable with 5-fluoroorotic acid (5-FOA)
   6003..6218    -  promoter       URA3 promoter: S. cerevisiae URA3
   6233..6282    -  misc_feature   bom (fragment): basis of mobility region from pBR322
   6384..1       -  CDS            rop (fragment) (across the origin): Rop protein, which maintains plasmids at low copy number; rop
