[The description below was written by a language model from this plasmid's Addgene catalogue record and pLannotate feature annotations shown in this document.]
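Description:
pYC16 is an empty-backbone yeast expression vector of about 6.4 kb, derived from pYC12 by inserting a CFP cassette as a BamHI/BglII fragment. It serves as a recipient plasmid for building overexpressed, CFP-tagged fusion proteins. The associated publication places it in a vector series for C-terminal fusions with fluorescent proteins and epitope tags in Candida glabrata. In E. coli it replicates from a high-copy ColE1/pUC-type origin and is selected with ampicillin through the bla gene. In yeast, selection relies on the S. cerevisiae URA3 marker under its own promoter, which complements uracil auxotrophy and can be counterselected with 5-FOA. The feature table does not annotate a yeast replication origin or centromere, so the record does not state how the plasmid is maintained in yeast.

The expression unit consists of the constitutive S. cerevisiae TEF1 promoter, a short pBluescript-derived cloning site fragment, and then the fluorescent protein coding sequence. The annotation identifies this sequence as Cerulean, a cyan variant derived from Aequorea victoria GFP. A gene of interest cloned into the sites between promoter and reporter would be expressed at high level with CFP fused to its C-terminus. A second polylinker fragment follows the reporter, and no transcription terminator is annotated in the unlabelled region downstream.

The remaining features are remnants of the pBluescript-type scaffold. These include T3 and T7 promoters flanking the cassette, lac promoter/operator elements, lacZα and lacI fragments, an f1 origin for single-stranded DNA production, and small bom and rop fragments. The vector is typically used for subcellular localisation studies of overexpressed proteins by fluorescence microscopy.
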