Addgene plasmid #63913: pYC16
Purpose: (Empty Backbone) Recipient overexpressing vector to construct CFP tagged fusions
Depositing lab: Irene Castano Navarro. Depositing organization: Instituto Potosino de Investigacion Cientifica y Tecnologica. Publication: Expression vectors for C-terminal fusions with fluorescent proteins and epitope tags in Candida glabrata. Yanez-Carrillo P, Orta-Zavalza E, Gutierrez-Escobedo G, Patron-Soberano A, De Las Penas A, Castano I. Fungal Genet Biol. 2015 May 15. pii: S1087-1845(15)00087-0. doi: 10.1016/j.fgb.2015.04.020. PubMed 25986172.
Backbone
  Vector backbone: pYC12
  Backbone size (bp): 5693
  Modifications to backbone: Digested and clonning of CFP casete as BamHI/BglII fragment
  Vector type: Yeast Expression
  Promoter: TEF1 (Saccharomyces cerevisiae)
  Selectable markers: URA3
  Tag / fusion protein: CFP
Growth in bacteria
  Bacterial resistance: Ampicillin, 100 μg/mL
  Growth temperature: 30°C
  Growth strain: DH10B
  Copy number: High Copy
Gene/Insert
  Cloning method: Restriction Enzyme
Terms and licenses: Academic/Nonprofit Terms; Industry Terms: Not Available to Industry
How to cite: pYC16 was a gift from Irene Castano Navarro (Addgene plasmid # 63913 ; http://n2t.net/addgene:63913 ; RRID:Addgene_63913)
