>Addgene plasmid #63913 | pYC16 | addgene partial sequence | sequence record 110450 | M13pUC-Rev 5'-AGCGGATAACAATTTCACACAGG-3'
TTAACCCTCACTAAAGGGAACAAAAGCTGGAGCTCATAGCTTCAAAATGTTTCTACTCCTTTTTTACTCT
TCCAGATTTTCTCGGACTCCGCGCATCGCCGTACCACTTCAAAACACCCAAGCACAGCATACTAAATTTC
CCCTCTTTCTTCCTCTAGGGTGTCGTTAATTACCCGTACTAAAGGTTTGGAAAAGAAAAAAGAGACCGCC
TCGTTTCTTTTTCTTCGTCGAAAAAGGCAATAAAAATTTTTATCACGTTTCTTTTTCTTGAAAATTTTTT
TTTTGATTTTTTTCTCTTTCGATGACCTCCCATTGATATTTAAGTTAATAAACGGTCTTCAATTTCTCAA
GTTTCAGTTTCATTTTTCTTGTTCTATTACAACTTTTTTTACTTCTTGCTCATTAGAAAGAAAGCATAGC
AATCTAATCTAAGTTTTCTAGAACTAGTGGATCCTAATGAGTAAAGGAGAAGAACTTTTCACTGGAGTTG
TCCCAATTCTTGTTGAATTAGATGGTGATGTTAATGGGCACAAATTTTCTGTCAGTGGAGAGGGTGAAGG
TGATGCAACATACGGAAAACTTACCCTTAAATTTATTTGCACTACTGGAAAACTACCTGTTCCATGGCCA
ACACTTGTCACTACTTTGACTTGGGGTGTTCAATGCTTTGCTAGATACCCAGATCATATGAAACAGCATG
ACTTTTTCAAGAGTGCCATGCCCGAAGGTTATGTACAGGAAAGAACTATATTT
