>Addgene plasmid #63913 | pYC16 | addgene partial sequence | sequence record 110646 | M13pUC-Fwd 5'-CCCAGTCACGACGTTGTAAAACG-3'
CTATAGGGCGAATTGGGTACCTTTACCTCTATATCGTGTTCGTGCGTATTTCTTCCTCTATAATATGAAA
AGAAAGGCAGTAGTCTTGATTTTCTATTCTTCCAAATATTACAAGAATACCCAGAACCACAAGAAGCAGA
AGAAACTAACTGCTTTATATACTTAATTTCCCGCCACAAGCTCATCGCCCAGAAGTTTTTTTCAGTTTTT
CACCTGACAATCTGGCAGCTCGCTGAAAAATTTTCACCTGGGGTTGCCTGCTACGTAAAGTGATCACGTT
TATGAATGGCACATTATATAGTGGCCCAGACGGTCTGATGGTAGTTCATGTAGTTAAGAATAAATACTCT
GTTTGTGTGATTTCTATGTGTACGTTATATATATAAATATTGTTGATGGTGGTAGCTGTGGGTTGTGTTC
TCGAGGTCGACGGTATCGATAAGCTTGATATCGAATTCCTGCAGCCCGGGGGATCTCTATTTGTATAGTT
CATCCATGCCTAGTGTAATCCCAGCAGCTGTTACAAACTCAAGAAGGACCATGTGGTCTCTCTTTTCGTT
GGGATCTTTCGAAAGGGCAGATTGTGTGGACAGGTAATGGTTGTCTGGTAAAAGGACAGGGCCATCGCCA
ATTGGAGTATTTTGTTGATAATGGTCTGCTAGTTGAACGCTTCCATCTTCAATGTTGTGTCTAATTTTG
